>Addgene plasmid #176820 | pEE063 | addgene full sequence | sequence record 349684 | Addgene NGS Result
CCTCTAGAAATAATTTTGTTTAACTTTAAGAAGGAGATATACATATGGCTGCAAACCCGTATGAACGCGG
TCCGAATCCGACCGACGCACTGTTAGAAGCGCGATCTGGTCCATTCTCCGTATCAGAGGAAAATGTGTCC
CGTCTGTCCGCGTCGGGCTTCGGCGGTGGCACCATTTACTACCCGCGTGAAAGTAACACCTATGGCGCTG
TAGCTATCTCCCCGGGCTATACTGGTACCGAAGCGTCTATTGCATGGCTGGGTGAACGTATCGCATCCCA
TGGTTTTGTAGTTATTACTATTGACACCATTACTACGCTGGATCAACCAGACTCACGTGCTGAGCAGCTG
AACGCAGCGCTCAATCACATGATTAACCGCGCATCGAGCACCGTGCGTTCTCGCATCGATAGCTCTCGTC
TGGCGGTGATGGGTCACTCCATGGGTGGCGGTGGCACGCTGCGTCTGGCAAGCCAGCGTCCGGATCTCAA
AGCAGCGATTCCGCTGACTCCATGGCATTTGAACAAAAACTGGAGCTCTGTGACCGTGCCGACCCTGATC
ATCGGCGCCGATCTGGACACCATCGCACCGGTGGCCACTCATGCCAAACCATTCTATAACTCCCTGCCGT
CATCTATCTCCAAGGCTTACCTGGAACTGGACGGTGCGACCCACTTCGCTCCAAACATCCCGAACAAGAT
TATCGGTAAATATTCAGTAGCATGGCTGAAATGGTTCGTTGATAACGATACCCGTTACACTCAGTTCCTG
TGTCCGGGTCCGCGCGACGGTCTGTTCGGCGAAGTGGAAGAGTACCGTTCGACCTGTCCGTTTCTCGAGC
ACCACCACCACCACCACTGAGATCCGGCTGCTAACAAAGCCCGAAAGGAAGCTGAGTTGGCTGCTGCCAC
CGCTGAGCAATAACTAGCATAACCCCTTGGGGCCTCTAAACGGGTCTTGAGGGGTTTTTTGCTGAAAGGA
GGAACTATATCCGGATTGGCGAATGGG
[124 nt withheld, positions 1008-1131]
C
[91 nt withheld, positions 1133-1223]
A
[49 nt withheld, positions 1225-1273]
CCTTTGACGTTGGAGTCCACGTTCTTT
[37 nt withheld, positions 1301-1337]
ACCCTATCTCGGTCTATTCTTTTGATTTATAAGGGATTTTGCCGATTTCGGCCTATTGGTTAAAAAATGA
GCTGATTTAACAAAAATTTAACGCGAATTTTAACAAAATATTAACGCTTACAATTTAGGTGGCACTTTTC
GGGGAAATGTGCGCGGAACCCCTATTTGTTTATTTTTCTAAATACATTCAAATATGTATCCGCTCATGAG
ACAATAACCCTGATAAATGCTTCAATAATATTGAAAAAGGAAGAGTATGAGTATTCAACATTTCCGTGTC
GCCCTTATTCCCTTTTTTGCGGCATTTTGCCTTCCTGTTTTTGCTCACCCAGAAACGCTGGTGAAAGTAA
AAGATGCTGAAGATCAGTTGGGTGCACGAGTGGGTTACATCGAACTGGATCTCAACAGCGGTAAGATCCT
TGAGAGTTTTCGCCCCGAAGAACGTTTTCCAATGATGAGCACTTTTAAAGTTCTGCTATGTGGCGCGGTA
TTATCCCGTATTGACGCCGGGCAAGAGCAACTCGGTCGCCGCATACACTATTCTCAGAATGACTTGGTTG
AGTACTCACCAGTCACAGAAAAGCATCTTACGGATGGCATGACAGTAAGAGAATTATGCAGTGCTGCCAT
AACCATGAGTGATAACACTGCGGCCAACTTACTTCTGACAACGATCGGAGGACCGAAGGAGCTAACCGCT
TTTTTGCACAACATGGGGGATCATGTAACTCGCCTTGATCGTTGGGAACCGGAGCTGAATGAAGCCATAC
CAAACGACGAGCGTGACACCACGATGCCTGCAGCAATGGCAACAACGTTGCGCAAACTATTAACTGGCGA
ACTACTTACTCTAGCTTCCCGGCAACAATTAATAGACTGGATGGAGGCGGATAAAGTTGCAGGACCACTT
CTGCGCTCGGCCCTTCCGGCTGGCTGGTTTATTGCTGATAAATCTGGAGCCGGTGAGCGTGGGTCTCGCG
GTATCATTGCAGCACTGGGGCCAGATGGTAAGCCCTCCCGTATCGTAGTTATCTACACGACGGGGAGTCA
GGCAACTATGGATGAACGAAATAGACAGATCGCTGAGATAGGTGCCTCACTGATTAAGCATTGGTAACTG
TCAGACCAAGTTTACTCATATATACTTTAGATTGATTTAAAACTTCATTTTTAATTTAAAAGGATCTAGG
TGAAGATCCTTTTTGATAATCTCATGACCAAAATCCCTTAACGTGAGTTTTCGTTCCACTGAGCGTCAGA
CCCCGTAGAAAAGATCAAAGGATCTTCTTGAGATCCTTTTTTTCTGCGCGTAATCTGCTGCTTGCAAACA
AAAAAACCACCGCTACCAGCGGTGGTTTGTTTGCCGGATCAAGAGCTACCAACTCTTTTTCCGAAGGTAA
CTGGCTTCAGCAGAGCGCAGATACCAAATACTGTCCTTCTAGTGTAGCCGTAGTTAGGCCACCACTTCAA
GAACTCTGTAGCACCGCCTACATACCTCGCTCTGCTAATCCTGTTACCAGTGGCTGCTGCCAGTGGCGAT
AAGTCGTGTCTTACCGGGTTGGACTCAAGACGATAGTTACCGGATAAGGCGCAGCGGTCGGGCTGAACGG
GGGGTTCGTGCACACAGCCCAGCTTGGAGCGAACGACCTACACCGAACTGAGATACCTACAGCGTGAGCT
ATGAGAAAGCGCCACGCTTCCCGAAGGGAGAAAGGCGGACAGGTATCCGGTAAGCGGCAGGGTCGGAACA
GGAGAGCGCACGAGGGAGCTTCCAGGGGGAAACGCCTGGTATCTTTATAGTCCTGTCGGGTTTCGCCACC
TCTGACTTGAGCGTCGATTTTTGTGATGCTCGTCAGGGGGGCGGAGCCTATGGAAAAACGCCAGCAACGC
GGCCTTTTTACGGTTCCTGGCCTTTTGCTGGCCTTTTGCTCACATGTTCTTTCCTGCGTTATCCCCTGAT
TCTGTGGATAACCGTATTACCGCCTTTGAGTGAGCTGATACCGCTCGCCGCAGCCGAACGACCGAGCGCA
GCGAGTCAGTGAGCGAGGAAGCGGAAGAGCGCCTGATGCGGTATTTTCTCCTTACGCATCTGTGCGGTAT
TTCACACCGCAATGGTGCACTCTCAGTACAATCTGCTCTGATGCCGCATAGTTAAGCCAGTATACACTCC
GCTATCGCTACGTGACTGGGTCATGGCTGCGCCCCGACACCCGCCAACACCCGCTGACGCGCCCTGACGG
GCTTGTCTGCTCCCGGCATCCGCTTACAGACAAGCTGTGACCGTCTCCGGGAGCTGCATGTGTCAGAGGT
TTTCACCGTCATCACCGAAACGCGCGAGGCAGCTGCGGTAAAGCTCATCAGCGTGGTCGTGAAGCGATTC
ACAGATGTCTGCCTGTTCATCCGCGTCCAGCTCGTTGAGTTTCTCCAGAAGCGTTAATGTCTGGCTTCTG
ATAAAGCGGGCCATGTTAAGGGCGGTTTTTTCCTGTTTGGTCACTGATGCCTCCGTGTAAGGGGGATTTC
TGTTCATGGGGGTAATGATACCGATGAAACGAGAGAGGATGCTCACGATACGGGTTACTGATGATGAACA
TGCCCGGTTACTGGAACGTTGTGAGGGTAAACAACTGGCGGTATGGATGCGGCGGGACCAGAGAAAAATC
ACTCAGGGTCAATGCCAGCGCTTCGTTAATACAGATGTAGGTGTTCCACAGGGTAGCCAGCAGCATCCTG
CGATGCAGATCCGGAACATAATGGTGCAGGGCGCTGACTTCCGCGTTTCCAGACTTTACGAAACACGGAA
ACCGAAGACCATTCATGTTGTTGCTCAGGTCGCAGACGTTTTGCAGCAGCAGTCGCTTCACGTTCGCTCG
CGTATCGGTGATTCATTCTGCTAACCAGTAAGGCAACCCCGCCAGCCTAGCCGGGTCCTCAACGACAGGA
GCACGATCATGCGCACCCGTGGGGCCGCCATGCCGGCGATAATGGCCTGCTTCTCGCCGAAACGTTTGGT
GGCGGGACCAGTGACGAAGGCTTGAGCGAGGGCGTGCAAGATTCCGAATACCGCAAGCGACAGGCCGATC
ATCGTCGCGCTCCAGCGAAAGCGGTCCTCGCCGAAAATGACCCAGAGCGCTGCCGGCACCTGTCCTACGA
GTTGCATGATAAAGAAGACAGTCATAAGTGCGGCGACGATAGTCATGCCCCGCGCCCACCGGAAGGAGCT
GACTGGGTTGAAGGCTCTCAAGGGCATCGGTCGAGATCCCGGTGCCTAATGAGTGAGCTAACTTACATTA
ATTGCGTTGCGCTCACTGCCCGCTTTCCAGTCGGGAAACCTGTCGTGCCAGCTGCATTAATGAATCGGCC
AACGCGCGGGGAGAGGCGGTTTGCGTATTGGGCGCCAGGGTGGTTTTTCTTTTCACCAGTGAGACGGGCA
ACAGCTGATTGCCCTTCACCGCCTGGCCCTGAGAGAGTTGCAGCAAGCGGTCCACGCTGGTTTGCCCCAG
CAGGCGAAAATCCTGTTTGATGGTGGTTAACGGCGGGATATAACATGAGCTGTCTTCGGTATCGTCGTAT
CCCACTACCGAGATATCCGCACCAACGCGCAGCCCGGACTCGGTAATGGCGCGCATTGCGCCCAGCGCCA
TCTGATCGTTGGCAACCAGCATCGCAGTGGGAACGATGCCCTCATTCAGCATTTGCATGGTTTGTTGAAA
ACCGGACATGGCACTCCAGTCGCCTTCCCGTTCCGCTATCGGCTGAATTTGATTGCGAGTGAGATATTTA
TGCCAGCCAGCCAGACGCAGACGCGCCGAGACAGAACTTAATGGGCCCGCTAACAGCGCGATTTGCTGGT
GACCCAATGCGACCAGATGCTCCACGCCCAGTCGCGTACCGTCTTCATGGGAGAAAATAATACTGTTGAT
GGGTGTCTGGTCAGAGACATCAAGAAATAACGCCGGAACATTAGTGCAGGCAGCTTCCACAGCAATGGCA
TCCTGGTCATCCAGCGGATAGTTAATGATCAGCCCACTGACGCGTTGCGCGAGAAGATTGTGCACCGCCG
CTTTACAGGCTTCGACGCCGCTTCGTTCTACCATCGACACCACCACGCTGGCACCCAGTTGATCGGCGCG
AGATTTAATCGCCGCGACAATTTGCGACGGCGCGTGCAGGGCCAGACTGGAGGTGGCAACGCCAATCAGC
AACGACTGTTTGCCCGCCAGTTGTTGTGCCACGCGGTTGGGAATGTAATTCAGCTCCGCCATCGCCGCTT
CCACTTTTTCCCGCGTTTTCGCAGAAACGTGGCTGGCCTGGTTCACCACGCGGGAAACGGTCTGATAAGA
GACACCGGCATACTCTGCGACATCGTATAACGTTACTGGTTTCACATTCACCACCCTGAATTGACTCTCT
TCCGGGCGCTATCATGCCATACCGCGAAAGGTTTTGCGCCATTCGATGGTGTCCGGGATCTCGACGCTCT
CCCTTATGCGACTCCTGCATTAGGAAGCAGCCCAGTAGTAGGTTGAGGCCGTTGAGCACCGCCGCCGCAA
GGAATGGTGCATGCAAGGAGATGGCGCCCAACAGTCCCCCGGCCACGGGGCCTGCCACCATACCCACGCC
GAAACAAGCGCTCATGAGCCCGAAGTGGCGAGCCCGATCTTCCCCATCGGTGATGTCGGCGATATAGGCG
CCAGCAACCGCACCTGTGGCGCCGGTGATGCCGGCCACGATGCGTCCGGCGTAGAGGATCGAGATCTCGA
TCCCGCGAAATTAATACGACTCACTATAGGGGAATTGTGAGCGGATAACAATTCC
Features (pLannotate 1.2.2; 19 found; start..end, strand, type, name):
     15..37      +  RBS            RBS: efficient ribosome binding site from bacteriophage T7 gene 10 (Olins and Rangwala, 1989)
     51..773     +  CDS            PETH_UNKP (fragment): Experimental evidence at protein level: Swiss-Prot protein existence level 1. Cutinase that degrades cutin fibers prepared from tomato peels and hydrolyzes various fatty acid monoesters with acyl chain lengths of 2 to 18, with a preference for short-chain substrates (C4 substrate at most). Cannot hydrolyze olive oil (PubMed:22194294). Is also able to degrade polyethylene terephthalate (PET), the most abundant polyester plastic in the world (PubMed:22194294, PubMed:32269349). Can also depolymerize poly(epsilon-caprolactone) (PCL), a synthetic aliphatic biodegradable polyester (PubMed:22194294).
    840..857     +  CDS            9xHis (fragment): 9xHis affinity tag
    867..916     +  CDS            SET1 (fragment): solubility-enhancement tag derived from T7 phage gene 10B
    924..971     +  terminator     T7 terminator: transcription terminator for bacteriophage T7 RNA polymerase
   1008..1436    +  rep_origin     f1 ori (sequence partly withheld): f1 bacteriophage origin of replication; arrow indicates direction of (+) strand synthesis
   1489..1593    +  promoter       AmpR promoter: bla
   1594..2454    +  CDS            AmpR: β-lactamase; bla; confers resistance to ampicillin, carbenicillin, and related antibiotics
   2625..3213    +  rep_origin     ori: high-copy-number ColE1/pMB1/pBR322/pUC origin of replication
   3399..3538    -  misc_feature   bom: basis of mobility region from pBR322
   3640..3831    -  CDS            rop: Rop protein, which maintains plasmids at low copy number; rop
   3848..4228    +  CDS            YPB1_ECOLX: Protein predicted: Swiss-Prot protein existence level 4. From Escherichia coli.
   4300..4591    -  CDS            TcR (fragment): tetracycline efflux protein; tet; confers resistance to tetracycline
   4606..4627    -  protein_bind   CAP binding site: CAP binding activates transcription in the presence of cAMP. E. coli catabolite activator protein
   4640..5722    -  CDS            lacI: lac repressor; lacI; The lac repressor binds to the lac operator to inhibit transcription in E. coli. This inhibition can be relieved by adding lactose or isopropyl-β-D-thiogalactopyranoside (IPTG).
   5723..5800    -  promoter       lacI promoter: lacI
   5808..6087    -  CDS            TcR (fragment): tetracycline efflux protein; tet; confers resistance to tetracycline
   6109..6127    +  promoter       T7 promoter: promoter for bacteriophage T7 RNA polymerase
   6128..6152    +  protein_bind   lac operator: The lac repressor binds to the lac operator to inhibit transcription in E. coli. This inhibition can be relieved by adding lactose or isopropyl-β-D-thiogalactopyranoside (IPTG). lac repressor encoded by lacI
