[The description below was written by a language model from this plasmid's Addgene catalogue record and pLannotate feature annotations shown in this document.]
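Description:
pEE063 is a bacterial expression plasmid built on the pET21b(+) backbone that carries a codon-optimized gene for a putative thermophilic poly(ethylene terephthalate) hydrolase from Thermobifida fusca, designated "702" in the depositor's numbering. The 786 bp insert was cloned between NdeI and XhoI, which places it in frame with the backbone-encoded C-terminal 6xHis tag for affinity purification. The automated annotation matches most of the coding region to a characterised cutinase known to degrade cutin, short-chain esters, PET and polycaprolactone, consistent with the stated purpose. It also labels the histidine stretch as a fragment of a longer His tag. The short "SET1" hit just downstream is a partial similarity match in backbone sequence preceding the terminator, not a recorded fusion partner.

Expression follows the standard pET arrangement. A T7 promoter with an adjacent lac operator drives transcription, the T7 gene 10 ribosome binding site supports translation initiation, and a T7 terminator ends the transcript. The plasmid-borne lacI gene with its own promoter supplies repressor, so expression is held off until induction with IPTG in a host that provides T7 RNA polymerase. The plasmid replicates through a ColE1/pBR322-type origin accompanied by the rop gene and bom site. Rop normally moderates copy number, although the catalogue lists the plasmid as high copy. Selection is by ampicillin resistance from bla. An f1 origin allows single-stranded DNA production, and the tetracycline-resistance fragments are nonfunctional pBR322 remnants. The construct belongs to a set used to produce and screen candidate thermotolerant PET-degrading enzymes drawn from natural sequence diversity.
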