Addgene plasmid #176820: pEE063
Purpose: Encodes codon optimized putative thermophilic PET hydrolase enzyme for bacterial expression
Depositing lab: Gregg Beckham. Depositing organization: National Laboratory of the Rockies (NLR). Publication: Sourcing thermotolerant poly(ethylene terephthalate) hydrolase scaffolds from natural diversity. Erickson E, Gado JE, Avilan L, Bratti F, Brizendine RK, Cox PA, Gill R, Graham R, Kim DJ, Konig G, Michener WE, Poudel S, Ramirez KJ, Shakespeare TJ, Zahn M, Boyd ES, Payne CM, DuBois JL, Pickford AR, Beckham GT, McGeehan JE. Nat Commun. 2022 Dec 21;13(1):7850. doi: 10.1038/s41467-022-35237-x. PubMed 36543766.
Backbone
  Vector backbone: pET21b(+)
  Backbone manufacturer: EMD Biosciences
  Backbone size w/o insert (bp): 5366
  Vector type: Bacterial Expression
Growth in bacteria
  Bacterial resistance: Ampicillin, 100 μg/mL
  Growth temperature: 37°C
  Growth strain: DH5alpha
  Copy number: High Copy
Gene/Insert
  Gene/Insert name: 702 (alt name: Thermobifida fusca ADM47605.1)
  Species: Thermobifida fusca
  Insert size (bp): 786
  Promoter: T7
  Tag / fusion protein: 6xHis (C terminal on backbone)
  Cloning method: Restriction Enzyme; 5′ cloning site NdeI (unknown if destroyed); 3′ cloning site XhoI (unknown if destroyed)
  Sequencing primers: 5′ T7 For; 3′ T7 Rev
Terms and licenses: Academic/Nonprofit Terms; Industry Terms: Not Available to Industry
Depositor comments: Accession Number ADM47605.1
How to cite: pEE063 was a gift from Gregg Beckham (Addgene plasmid # 176820 ; http://n2t.net/addgene:176820 ; RRID:Addgene_176820)
