>Addgene plasmid #176820 | pEE063 | depositor partial sequence | sequence record 342695 | Insert (including NdeI and XhoI sites)
CATATGGCTGCAAACCCGTATGAACGCGGTCCGAATCCGACCGACGCACTGTTAGAAGCGCGATCTGGTC
CATTCTCCGTATCAGAGGAAAATGTGTCCCGTCTGTCCGCGTCGGGCTTCGGCGGTGGCACCATTTACTA
CCCGCGTGAAAGTAACACCTATGGCGCTGTAGCTATCTCCCCGGGCTATACTGGTACCGAAGCGTCTATT
GCATGGCTGGGTGAACGTATCGCATCCCATGGTTTTGTAGTTATTACTATTGACACCATTACTACGCTGG
ATCAACCAGACTCACGTGCTGAGCAGCTGAACGCAGCGCTCAATCACATGATTAACCGCGCATCGAGCAC
CGTGCGTTCTCGCATCGATAGCTCTCGTCTGGCGGTGATGGGTCACTCCATGGGTGGCGGTGGCACGCTG
CGTCTGGCAAGCCAGCGTCCGGATCTCAAAGCAGCGATTCCGCTGACTCCATGGCATTTGAACAAAAACT
GGAGCTCTGTGACCGTGCCGACCCTGATCATCGGCGCCGATCTGGACACCATCGCACCGGTGGCCACTCA
TGCCAAACCATTCTATAACTCCCTGCCGTCATCTATCTCCAAGGCTTACCTGGAACTGGACGGTGCGACC
CACTTCGCTCCAAACATCCCGAACAAGATTATCGGTAAATATTCAGTAGCATGGCTGAAATGGTTCGTTG
ATAACGATACCCGTTACACTCAGTTCCTGTGTCCGGGTCCGCGCGACGGTCTGTTCGGCGAAGTGGAAGA
GTACCGTTCGACCTGTCCGTTTCTCGAG
